Addgene plasmid #36818: TAL2417
Depositing lab: Keith Joung. Depositing organization: Massachusetts General Hospital. Publication: FLASH assembly of TALENs for high-throughput genome editing. Reyon D, Tsai SQ, Khayter C, Foden JA, Sander JD, Joung JK. Nat Biotechnol. 2012 Apr 8. doi: 10.1038/nbt.2170. PubMed 22484455.
Backbone
  Vector backbone: JDS71
  Backbone manufacturer: Joung lab (Addgene Plasmid # 32287)
  Backbone size w/o insert (bp): 6447
  Vector type: Mammalian, T7 for in vitro mRNA synthesis
Growth in bacteria
  Bacterial resistance: Ampicillin, 100 μg/mL
  Growth temperature: 37°C
  Growth strain: XL1 Blue
  Copy number: High Copy
Gene/Insert
  Gene/Insert name: FANCA-TALEN_Right (alt name: FANCA)
  Species: H. sapiens (human)
  Insert size (bp): 1640
  Entrez Gene: Fanca (a.k.a. AW208693, FACA)
  Promoter: CMV
  Tag / fusion protein: 3X Flag (N terminal on backbone); WT FOKI (C terminal on backbone)
  Cloning method: Restriction Enzyme; 5′ cloning site BsmBI (destroyed during cloning); 3′ cloning site BsmBI (destroyed during cloning)
  Sequencing primers: 5′ CMV-F; 3′ BGH-rev
Terms and licenses: Academic/Nonprofit Terms; Industry Terms: Not Available to Industry
Depositor comments: Target binding site: TGGCCCGAGGCGGAGTTC It is strongly recommended that users perform a diagnostic digest to verify this plasmid prior to use. For example, a double digest of the plasmid with BamHI and KpnI should result in two bands at 2.2kb and 5.9kb.
How to cite: TAL2417 was a gift from Keith Joung (Addgene plasmid # 36818 ; http://n2t.net/addgene:36818 ; RRID:Addgene_36818)
