[The description below was written by a language model from this plasmid's Addgene catalogue record.]
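Description:
TAL2417 is a mammalian expression plasmid encoding the right-hand monomer of a TALE nuclease (TALEN) pair directed against the human FANCA gene. It is built on the JDS71 backbone, a roughly 6.4 kb TALEN expression vector. A TAL effector repeat array of about 1.6 kb was inserted into this backbone through BsmBI sites that were destroyed during cloning. The plasmid is maintained at high copy in E. coli under ampicillin selection. The record does not state the origin of replication or any mammalian selection marker, and no feature table is provided.

The backbone supplies the flanking parts of the fusion protein: a 3X FLAG tag at the N terminus and a wild-type FokI nuclease domain at the C terminus. The inserted repeat array therefore completes a single open reading frame, in which the custom DNA-binding domain determines target specificity and FokI provides cleavage activity. FokI cuts only as a dimer, so this construct is meant to be used with a matching left-hand FANCA TALEN. The two monomers bind opposing half-sites and together create a double-strand break in the spacer between them. The depositor records a defined 18-nucleotide target binding site for this monomer.

Expression in mammalian cells is driven by the CMV promoter. The vector type also indicates a T7 promoter, which allows in vitro synthesis of TALEN mRNA. The FLAG tag allows detection of the expressed protein. The construct comes from a collection of TALENs made by the FLASH assembly method for high-throughput genome editing and is suited to targeted mutagenesis or editing at the FANCA locus in human cells. The depositor recommends verifying the plasmid by diagnostic restriction digest before use.
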