>Addgene plasmid #36818 | TAL2417 | depositor partial sequence | sequence record 46011 | TAL2417 sequence 1640 bps
GAACCTGACCCCAGACCAGGTAGTCGCAATCGCGAACAATAATGGGGGAAAGCAAGCCCTGGAAACCGTG
CAAAGGTTGTTGCCGGTCCTTTGTCAAGACCACGGCCTTACACCGGAGCAAGTCGTGGCCATTGCAAATA
ATAACGGTGGCAAACAGGCTCTTGAGACGGTTCAGAGACTTCTCCCAGTTCTCTGTCAAGCCCACGGGCT
GACTCCCGATCAAGTTGTAGCGATTGCGTCGCATGACGGAGGGAAACAAGCATTGGAGACTGTCCAACGG
CTCCTTCCCGTGTTGTGTCAAGCCCACGGTTTGACGCCTGCACAAGTGGTCGCCATCGCCAGCCATGATG
GCGGTAAGCAGGCGCTGGAAACAGTACAGCGCCTGCTGCCTGTACTGTGCCAGGATCATGGACTGACCCC
AGACCAGGTAGTCGCAATCGCGTCACATGACGGGGGAAAGCAAGCCCTGGAAACCGTGCAAAGGTTGTTG
CCGGTCCTTTGTCAAGACCACGGCCTTACACCGGAGCAAGTCGTGGCCATTGCAAATAATAACGGTGGCA
AACAGGCTCTTGAGACGGTTCAGAGACTTCTCCCAGTTCTCTGTCAAGCCCACGGGCTGACTCCCGATCA
AGTTGTAGCGATTGCGTCGAACATTGGAGGGAAACAAGCATTGGAGACTGTCCAACGGCTCCTTCCCGTG
TTGTGTCAAGCCCACGGTTTGACGCCTGCACAAGTGGTCGCCATCGCCAACAACAACGGCGGTAAGCAGG
CGCTGGAAACAGTACAGCGCCTGCTGCCTGTACTGTGCCAGGATCATGGACTGACCCCAGACCAGGTAGT
CGCAATCGCGAACAATAATGGGGGAAAGCAAGCCCTGGAAACCGTGCAAAGGTTGTTGCCGGTCCTTTGT
CAAGACCACGGCCTTACACCGGAGCAAGTCGTGGCCATTGCATCCCACGACGGTGGCAAACAGGCTCTTG
AGACGGTTCAGAGACTTCTCCCAGTTCTCTGTCAAGCCCACGGGCTGACTCCCGATCAAGTTGTAGCGAT
TGCGAATAACAATGGAGGGAAACAAGCATTGGAGACTGTCCAACGGCTCCTTCCCGTGTTGTGTCAAGCC
CACGGTTTGACGCCTGCACAAGTGGTCGCCATCGCCAACAACAACGGCGGTAAGCAGGCGCTGGAAACAG
TACAGCGCCTGCTGCCTGTACTGTGCCAGGATCATGGACTGACCCCAGACCAGGTAGTCGCAATCGCGTC
GAACATTGGGGGAAAGCAAGCCCTGGAAACCGTGCAAAGGTTGTTGCCGGTCCTTTGTCAAGACCACGGC
CTTACACCGGAGCAAGTCGTGGCCATTGCAAATAATAACGGTGGCAAACAGGCTCTTGAGACGGTTCAGA
GACTTCTCCCAGTTCTCTGTCAAGCCCACGGGCTGACTCCCGATCAAGTTGTAGCGATTGCGTCCAACGG
TGGAGGGAAACAAGCATTGGAGACTGTCCAACGGCTCCTTCCCGTGTTGTGTCAAGCCCACGGTTTGACG
CCTGCACAAGTGGTCGCCATCGCCTCGAATGGCGGCGGTAAGCAGGCGCTGGAAACAGTACAGCGCCTGC
TGCCTGTACTGTGCCAGGATCATGGACTGA
