>Addgene plasmid #36818 | TAL2417 | addgene partial sequence | sequence record 49400 | JDS-TALEN-F 5'-TAGGGGTCGGTAAACAGTGG-3'
TGACTGTGGCGGGTGAGCTTAGGGGGCCTCCGCTCCAGCTCGACACCGGGCAGCTGCTGAAGATCGCGAA
GAGAGGGGGAGTAACAGCGGTAGAGGCAGTGCACGCCTGGCGCAATGCGCTCACCGGGGCCCCCTTGAAC
CTGACCCCAGACCAGGTAGTCGCAATCGCGAACAATAATGGGGGAAAGCAAGCCCTGGAAACCGTGCAAA
GGTTGTTGCCGGTCCTTTGTCAAGACCACGGCCTTACACCGGAGCAAGTCGTGGCCATTGCAAATAATAA
CGGTGGCAAACAGGCTCTTGAGACGGTTCAGAGACTTCTCCCAGTTCTCTGTCAAGCCCACGGGCTGACT
CCCGATCAAGTTGTAGCGATTGCGTCGCATGACGGAGGGAAACAAGCATTGGAGACTGTCCAACGGCTCC
TTCCCGTGTTGTGTCAAGCCCACGGTTTGACGCCTGCACAAGTGGTCGCCATCGCCAGCCATGATGGCGG
TAAGCAGGCGCTGGAAACAGTACAGCGCCTGCTGCCTGTACTGTGCCAGGATCATGGACTGACCCCAGAC
CAGGTAGTCGCAATCGCGTCACATGACGGGGGAAAGCAAGCCCTGGAAACCGTGCAAAGGTTGTTGCCGG
TCCTTTGTCAAGACCACGGCCTTACACCGGAGCAAGTCGTGGCCATTGCAAATAATAACGGTGGCAAACA
GGCTCTTGAGACGGTTCAGAGACTTCTCCCAGTTCTCTGTCAAGCCCACGGGCTGACTCCCGATCAAGTT
GTAGCGATTGCGTCGAACATTGGAGGGAAACAAGCATTGGAGACTGTCCAACGGCTCCTTCCCGTGT
